>Addgene plasmid #216080 | pRDA_889 | addgene full sequence | sequence record 431421 | Addgene NGS Result
AGACGGTCACAGCTTGTCTGTAAGCGGATGCCGGGAGCAGACAAGCCCGTCAGGGCGCGTCAGCGGGTGT
TGGCGGGTGTCGGGGCTGGCTTAACTATGCGGCATCAGAGCAGATTGTACTGAGAGTGCACCATATGCGG
TGTGAAATACCGCACAGATGCGTAAGGAGAAAATACCGCATCAGGCGCCATTCGCCATTCAGGCTGCGCA
ACTGTTGGGAAGGGCGATCGGTGCGGGCCTCTTCGCTATTACGCCAGCTGGCGAAAGGGGGATGTGCTGC
AAGGCGATTAAGTTGGGTAACGCCAGGGTTTTCCCAGTCACGACGTTGTAAAACGACGGCCAGTGAATTC
GAGCTCGGTACCTCGCGAATGCATCTAGATCCTGCAGGCAGCTGCGCGCTCGCTCGCTCACTGAGGCCGC
CCGGGCAAAGCCCGGGCGTCGGGCGACCTTTGGTCGCCCGGCCTCAGTGAGCGAGCGAGCGCGCAGAGAG
GGAGTGGCCAACTCCATCACTAGGGGTTCCTGCGGCCTCTAGAACACGCGTCTTCACCAGTAATTTACGT
GGGAAAGGTGCTTGTGTCCCAACAGGCTAGGATATAATGCTGAAACCGTCCCCCAAGCGTTCAGGGTGGG
GTTTGCTACAACTTCCGAGTCCAATGTGTCCGTGTTCATGATATATATGCTCAAGGGCGAGAATTGGACC
TAGCTTTCGTGTTAGTACGTAGCATGGTGACACAAGCACAGTAGATCCTGCCCGCCGATCGTATATATTA
AGTTAATTCTTATGGAATATAATAACATGTGGATGGCCAGTGGTCGGTTGTTACACGCCTACCGCGATGC
TGAATGACCCGGACTAGAGTGGCGAAATTTATGGCGTGTGACCCGTTATGCTCCATTTCGGTCAGTGGGT
CATTGCTAGTAGTCGATTGCATTGCCATTCTCCGAGTGATTTATGGACCCCAGTGAAGACACCGTCGCGG
CCGCAGGAACCCCTAGTGATGGAGTTGGCCACTCCCTCTCTGCGCGCTCGCTCGCTCACTGAGGCCGGGC
GACCAAAGGTCGCCCGACGCCCGGGCTTTGCCCGGGCGGCCTCAGTGAGCGAGCGAGCGCGCAGCTGCCT
GCAGGATCGGATCCCGGGCCCGTCGACTGCAGAGGCCTGCATGCAAGCTTGGCGTAATCATGGTCATAGC
TGTTTCCTGTGTGAAATTGTTATCCGCTCACAATTCCACACAACATACGAGCCGGAAGCATAAAGTGTAA
AGCCTGGGGTGCCTAATGAGTGAGCTAACTCACATTAATTGCGTTGCGCTCACTGCCCGCTTTCCAGTCG
GGAAACCTGTCGTGCCAGCTGCATTAATGAATCGGCCAACGCGCGGGGAGAGGCGGTTTGCGTATTGGGC
GCTCTTCCGCTTCCTCGCTCACTGACTCGCTGCGCTCGGTCGTTCGGCTGCGGCGAGCGGTATCAGCTCA
CTCAAAGGCGGTAATACGGTTATCCACAGAATCAGGGGATAACGCAGGAAAGAACATGTGAGCAAAAGGC
CAGCAAAAGGCCAGGAACCGTAAAAAGGCCGCGTTGCTGGCGTTTTTCCATAGGCTCCGCCCCCCTGACG
AGCATCACAAAAATCGACGCTCAAGTCAGAGGTGGCGAAACCCGACAGGACTATAAAGATACCAGGCGTT
TCCCCCTGGAAGCTCCCTCGTGCGCTCTCCTGTTCCGACCCTGCCGCTTACCGGATACCTGTCCGCCTTT
CTCCCTTCGGGAAGCGTGGCGCTTTCTCATAGCTCACGCTGTAGGTATCTCAGTTCGGTGTAGGTCGTTC
GCTCCAAGCTGGGCTGTGTGCACGAACCCCCCGTTCAGCCCGACCGCTGCGCCTTATCCGGTAACTATCG
TCTTGAGTCCAACCCGGTAAGACACGACTTATCGCCACTGGCAGCAGCCACTGGTAACAGGATTAGCAGA
GCGAGGTATGTAGGCGGTGCTACAGAGTTCTTGAAGTGGTGGCCTAACTACGGCTACACTAGAAGAACAG
TATTTGGTATCTGCGCTCTGCTGAAGCCAGTTACCTTCGGAAAAAGAGTTGGTAGCTCTTGATCCGGCAA
ACAAACCACCGCTGGTAGCGGTGGTTTTTTTGTTTGCAAGCAGCAGATTACGCGCAGAAAAAAAGGATCT
CAAGAAGATCCTTTGATCTTTTCTACGGGGTCTGACGCTCAGTGGAACGAAAACTCACGTTAAGGGATTT
TGGTCATGAGATTATCAAAAAGGATCTTCACCTAGATCCTTTTAAATTAAAAATGAAGTTTTAAATCAAT
CTAAAGTATATATGAGTAAACTTGGTCTGACAGTTACCAATGCTTAATCAGTGAGGCACCTATCTCAGCG
ATCTGTCTATTTCGTTCATCCATAGTTGCCTGACTCCCCGTCGTGTAGATAACTACGATACGGGAGGGCT
TACCATCTGGCCCCAGTGCTGCAATGATACCGCGAGATCCACGCTCACCGGCTCCAGATTTATCAGCAAT
AAACCAGCCAGCCGGAAGGGCCGAGCGCAGAAGTGGTCCTGCAACTTTATCCGCCTCCATCCAGTCTATT
AATTGTTGCCGGGAAGCTAGAGTAAGTAGTTCGCCAGTTAATAGTTTGCGCAACGTTGTTGCCATTGCTA
CAGGCATCGTGGTGTCACGCTCGTCGTTTGGTATGGCTTCATTCAGCTCCGGTTCCCAACGATCAAGGCG
AGTTACATGATCCCCCATGTTGTGCAAAAAAGCGGTTAGCTCCTTCGGTCCTCCGATCGTTGTCAGAAGT
AAGTTGGCCGCAGTGTTATCACTCATGGTTATGGCAGCACTGCATAATTCTCTTACTGTCATGCCATCCG
TAAGATGCTTTTCTGTGACTGGTGAGTACTCAACCAAGTCATTCTGAGAATAGTGTATGCGGCGACCGAG
TTGCTCTTGCCCGGCGTCAATACGGGATAATACCGCGCCACATAGCAGAACTTTAAAAGTGCTCATCATT
GGAAAACGTTCTTCGGGGCGAAAACTCTCAAGGATCTTACCGCTGTTGAGATCCAGTTCGATGTAACCCA
CTCGTGCACCCAACTGATCTTCAGCATCTTTTACTTTCACCAGCGTTTCTGGGTGAGCAAAAACAGGAAG
GCAAAATGCCGCAAAAAAGGGAATAAGGGCGACACGGAAATGTTGAATACTCATACTCTTCCTTTTTCAA
TATTATTGAAGCATTTATCAGGGTTATTGTCTCATGAGCGGATACATATTTGAATGTATTTAGAAAAATA
AACAAATAGGGGTTCCGCGCACATTTCCCCGAAAAGTGCCACCTGACGTCTAAGAAACCATTATTATCAT
GACATTAACCTATAAAAATAGGCGTATCACGAGGCCCTTTCGTC
Features (pLannotate 1.2.2; 11 found; start..end, strand, type, name):
     86..185     +  misc_feature   bom (fragment): basis of mobility region from pBR322
    191..348     -  CDS            lacZα (fragment): LacZα fragment of β-galactosidase; lacZ fragment
    381..521     -  repeat_region  AAV2 ITR: inverted terminal repeat of adeno-associated virus serotype 2 inverted
    985..1125    +  repeat_region  AAV2 ITR: inverted terminal repeat of adeno-associated virus serotype 2 inverted
   1207..1223    -  protein_bind   lac operator: The lac repressor binds to the lac operator to inhibit transcription in E. coli. This inhibition can be relieved by adding lactose or isopropyl-β-D-thiogalactopyranoside (IPTG). lac repressor encoded by lacI
   1231..1261    -  promoter       lac promoter: promoter for the E. coli lac operon
   1276..1297    -  protein_bind   CAP binding site: CAP binding activates transcription in the presence of cAMP. E. coli catabolite activator protein
   1310..1402    -  CDS            lacI (fragment): lac repressor; lacI; The lac repressor binds to the lac operator to inhibit transcription in E. coli. This inhibition can be relieved by adding lactose or isopropyl-β-D-thiogalactopyranoside (IPTG).
   1585..2173    -  rep_origin     ori: high-copy-number ColE1/pMB1/pBR322/pUC origin of replication
   2344..3204    -  CDS            AmpR: β-lactamase; bla; confers resistance to ampicillin, carbenicillin, and related antibiotics
   3205..3309    -  promoter       AmpR promoter: bla
