[The description below was written by a language model from this plasmid's Addgene catalogue record and pLannotate feature annotations shown in this document.]
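Description:
pRDA_889 is a small (about 3.4 kb) AAV destination vector, classed in the catalogue as a mammalian expression/AAV plasmid and intended as a recipient backbone in a modular vector assembly system for building and testing CRISPR constructs. It is essentially an empty AAV transfer-plasmid scaffold. Two inverted terminal repeats from adeno-associated virus serotype 2 sit in opposite orientations and flank a short, unannotated interval of roughly 460 bp. This interval is presumably where assembled modules are placed. The record gives neither the cloning method nor the nature of the acceptor sites or any stuffer in that interval, and no mammalian promoter, coding sequence, reporter or polyadenylation signal is annotated between the ITRs. The ITRs are the only cis elements required for replication and packaging of a recombinant AAV genome, so any cassette installed between them can be encapsidated when rep, cap and helper functions are supplied in trans.

The remainder of the plasmid is a pUC-type bacterial backbone. It carries a high-copy ColE1/pMB1-family origin and the β-lactamase gene under its native promoter for ampicillin selection. It also retains remnants of the lac region, namely the CAP binding site, lac promoter and operator, a lacZα fragment and a lacI fragment, along with a partial bom sequence from pBR322. The ITR-flanked region lies between the lac promoter and the lacZα fragment, and the record does not indicate that blue/white screening is functional. The listed growth strain is recombination-deficient, which is consistent with the known instability of ITR repeats in E. coli. Part of the plasmid derives from a commercially synthesised fragment.
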