Addgene plasmid #216080: pRDA_889
Purpose: ITRs from AAV2, destination vector
Depositing lab: John Doench. Depositing organization: Broad Institute. Publication: Modular vector assembly enables rapid assessment of emerging CRISPR technologies. McGee AV, Liu YV, Griffith AL, Szegletes ZM, Wen B, Kraus C, Miller NW, Steger RJ, Escude Velasco B, Bosch JA, Zirin JD, Viswanatha R, Sontheimer EJ, Goodale A, Greene MA, Green TM, Doench JG. Cell Genom. 2024 Mar 13;4(3):100519. doi: 10.1016/j.xgen.2024.100519. PubMed 38484704.
Backbone
  Vector backbone: pRDA_889
  Vector type: Mammalian Expression, AAV ; Destination
Growth in bacteria
  Bacterial resistance: Ampicillin, 100 μg/mL
  Growth temperature: 37°C
  Growth strain: NEB Stable
  Copy number: Unknown
Gene/Insert
  Gene/Insert name: ITRs from AAV2
  Species: Other
  Cloning method: Unknown
Resource information
  A portion of this plasmid was derived from a plasmid made by: Genscript ID: U289KHE230-35
Terms and licenses: Academic/Nonprofit Terms; Industry Terms: Not Available to Industry
Depositor comments: Please visit https://www.biorxiv.org/content/10.1101/2023.10.25.564061v1 for bioRxiv preprint.
How to cite: pRDA_889 was a gift from John Doench (Addgene plasmid # 216080 ; http://n2t.net/addgene:216080 ; RRID:Addgene_216080)
